>Addgene plasmid #237067 | LgBiT-KRAS(G12V)_SmBiT-CRAF-RBD Bidirectional Vector | addgene full sequence | sequence record 471915 | Addgene NGS Result
AAGACGCGTTAATTAAGACGTCGGCAGTGAAAAAAATGCTTTATTTGTGAAATTTGTGATGCTATTGCTT
TATTTGTAACCATTATAAGCTGCAATAAACAAGTTAACAACAACAATTGCATTCATTTTATGTTTCAGGT
TCAGGGGGAGGTGTGGGAGGTTTTTTAAAGCAAGTAAAACCTCTACAAATGTGGTATGGCTGATTATGAT
CCGCGGCCGCAATACGTCGACGTTATCAGCTGACTTCGTACGAGAGCCTAGGTGTTTCTAGAGGATCCCC
GGGTACCGAGCCCGAATTCGTTTAAACTTACATAATTACACACTTTGTCTTTGACTTCTTTTTCTTCTTT
TTACCATCTTTGCTCATCTTTTCTTTATGTTTTCGAATTTCTCGAACTAATGTATAGAAGGCATCATCAA
CACCCTGTCTTGTCTTTGCTGATGTTTCAATAAAAGGAATTCCATAACTTCTTGCTAAGTCCTGAGCCTG
TTTTGTGTCTACTGTTCTAGAAGGCAAATCACATTTATTTCCTACTAGGACCATAGGTACATCTTCAGAG
TCCTTAACTCTTTTAATTTGTTCTCTATAATGGTGAATATCTTCAAATGATTTAGTATTATTTATGGCAA
ATACACAAAGAAAGCCCTCCCCAGTCCTCATGTACTGGTCCCTCATTGCACTGTACTCCTCTTGACCTGC
TGTGTCGAGAATATCCAAGAGACAGGTTTCTCCATCAATTACTACTTGCTTCCTGTAGGAATCCTCTATT
GTTGGATCATATTCGTCCACAAAATGATTCTGAATTAGCTGTATCGTCAAGGCACTCTTGCCTACGCCAA
CAGCTCCAACTACCACAAGTTTATATTCAGTCATGGCGATCGCACCGCTCGAGCCTCCACCTCCGCTCCC
GCCACCACCGGAGCTCCCACTGTTGATGGTTACTCGGAACAGCATGGAGCCGTCGGGGGTGATCAGGCGC
TCGTCGATAATTTTGTTGCCGTTCCACAGGGTCCCTGTTACAGTGATCTTTTTGCCGTCGAACACGGCGA
TGCCTTCATACGGCCGTCCGAAATAGTTCAGCATGTTCGGCGTAACCCCGTCGATTACCAGTGTGCCATA
GGGCAGGATCACCTTAAAGTGATGATCATCCACAGGGTACACCACCTTAAACACCTCTTCGATCTGGGCC
ATTTGGTCGGCGCTCAGACCTTCATACGGGATGATGACATGGATGTCGATCTTCAGGGCATTTTCACCGC
TCCGGACAATCCTTTGGATCGGAGTTACGGACACGGCGAGATTCTGCAGCAAACTGGACACACCTCCCTG
TTCAAGGACTTGGTCCAGGTTGTAGGCGGCTGTCTGTTCCCAGTCCCCAACGAAATCTTCGAGTGTGAAG
ACCATGGTGAGCGCTAGCTGCAAAAAGAACAAGTAGCTTGTATTCTATAGTGTCACCTAAATGGGCGATC
TGACGGTTCACTAAACCAGCTCTGCTTATATAGGCCTCCCTGGCGCGCCACTAGTTATTAATAGTAATCA
ATTACGGGGTCATTAGTTCATAGCCCATATATGGAGTTCCGCGTTACATAACTTACGGTAAATGGCCCGC
CTGGCTGACCGCCCAACGACCCCCGCCCATTGACGTCAATAATGACGTATGTTCCCATAGTAACGCCAAT
AGGGACTTTCCATTGACGTCAATGGGTGGAGTATTTACGGTAAACTGCCCACTTGGCAGTACATCAAGTG
TATCATATGCCAAGTCCGCCCCCTATTGACGTCAATGACGGTAAATGGCCCGCCTGGCATTATGCCCAGT
ACATGACCTTACGGGACTTTCCTACTTGGCAGTACATCTACGTATTAGTCATCGCTATTACCATGGTGAT
GCGGTTTTGGCAGTACACCAATGGGCGTGGATAGCGGTTTGACTCACGGGGATTTCCAAGTCTCCACCCC
ATTGACGTCAATGGGAGTTTGTTTTGGCACCAAAATCAACGGGACTTTCCAAAATGTCGTAATAACCCCG
CCCCGTTGACGCAAATGGGCGGTAGGCGTGTACGGTGGGAGGTCTATATAAGCAGAGCTGGTTTAGTGAA
CCGTCAGATCACTAGAAGCTTTATTGCGGTAGTTTATCACAGTTAAATTGCTAACGCAGTCAGTGCTTCT
GACACAACAGTCTCGAACTTAAGCTGCAGAAGTTGGTCGTGAGGCACTGGGCAGGTAAGTATCAAGGTTA
CAAGACAGGTTTAAGGAGACCAATAGAAACTGGGCTTGTCGAGACAGAGAAGACTCTTGCGTTTCTGATA
GGCACCTATTGGTCTTACTGACATCCACTTTGCCTTTCTCTCCACAGGTGTCCACTCCCAGTTCAATTAC
AGCTCTTAAGGCTAGAGTATTAATACGACTCACTATAGGGCTAGCGCTCACCATGGTGACCGGCTACCGG
CTGTTCGAGGAGATTCTCGGGAGCTCCGGTGGTGGCGGGAGCGGAGGTGGAGGCTCGAGCGGTGCGATCG
CCATGCCTTCTAAGACAAGCAACACTATCCGTGTTTTCTTGCCGAACAAGCAAAGAACAGTGGTCAATGT
GCGAAATGGAATGAGCTTGCATGACTGCCTTATGAAAGCACTCAAGGTGAGGGGCCTGCAACCAGAGTGC
TGTGCAGTGTTCAGACTTCTCCACGAACACAAAGGTAAAAAAGCACGCTTAGATTGGAATACTGATGCTG
CGTCTTTGATTGGAGAAGAACTTCAAGTAGATTTCCTGGATCATGTTTAAACGAATTCGGGCTCGGTACC
CGGGGATCCTCTAGAGTCGACCTGCAGGCATGCAAGCTGATCCGGCTGCTAACAAAGCCCGAAAGGAAGC
TGAGTTGGCTGCTGCCACCGCTGAGCAAGGCCGCTTCGAGCAGACATGATAAGATACATTGATGAGTTTG
GACAAACCACAACTAGAATGCAGTGAAAAAAATGCTTTATTTGTGAAATTTGTGATGCTATTGCTTTATT
TGTAACCATTATAAGCTGCAATAAACAAGTTAACAACAACAATTGCATTCATTTTATGTTTCAGGTTCAG
GGGGAGATGTGGGAGGTTTTTTTAAGCAAGTAAAACCTCTACAAATGTGGTAAAATCTTAATTAAGAATT
CTAATATAACTTCGTATAGCATACATTATACGAAGTTATGGATCCACTGTTGACAATTAATCATCGGCAT
AGTATATCGGCATAGTATAATACGACAAGGTGAGGAACTAAACCCAGGAGGCAGATCATGATTGAACAAG
ATGGATTGCACGCAGGTTCTCCGGCCGCTTGGGTGGAGAGGCTATTCGGCTATGACTGGGCACAACAGAC
AATCGGCTGCTCTGATGCCGCCGTGTTCCGGCTGTCAGCGCAGGGGCGCCCGGTTCTTTTTGTCAAGACC
GACCTGTCCGGTGCCCTGAATGAACTGCAGGACGAGGCAGCGCGGCTATCGTGGCTGGCCACGACGGGCG
TTCCTTGCGCAGCTGTGCTCGACGTTGTCACTGAAGCGGGAAGGGACTGGCTGCTATTGGGCGAAGTGCC
GGGGCAGGATCTCCTGTCATCTCACCTTGCTCCTGCCGAGAAAGTATCCATCATGGCTGATGCAATGCGG
CGGCTGCATACGCTTGATCCGGCTACCTGCCCATTCGACCACCAAGCGAAACATCGCATCGAGCGAGCAC
GTACTCGGATGGAAGCCGGTCTTGTCGATCAGGATGATCTGGACGAAGAGCATCAGGGGCTCGCGCCAGC
CGAACTGTTCGCCAGGCTCAAGGCGCGCATGCCCGACGGCGAGGATCTCGTCGTGACCCATGGCGATGCC
TGCTTGCCGAATATCATGGTGGAAAATGGCCGCTTTTCTGGATTCATCGACTGTGGCCGGCTGGGTGTGG
CGGACCGCTATCAGGACATAGCGTTGGCTACCCGTGATATTGCTGAAGAGCTTGGCGGCGAATGGGCTGA
CCGCTTCCTCGTGCTTTACGGTATCGCCGCTCCCGATTCGCAGCGCATCGCCTTCTATCGCCTTCTTGAC
GAGTTCTTCTGATTCGAAATGACCGACCAAGCGACGCCCAACCGGTATCAGCTCACTCAAAGGCGGTAAT
ACGGTTATCCACAGAATCAGGGGATAACGCAGGAAAGAACATGTGAGCAAAAGGCCAGCAAAAGGCCAGG
AACCGTAAAAAGGCCGCGTTGCTGGCGTTTTTCCATAGGCTCCGCCCCCCTGACGAGCATCACAAAAATC
GACGCTCAAGTCAGAGGTGGCGAAACCCGACAGGACTATAAAGATACCAGGCGTTTCCCCCTGGAAGCTC
CCTCGTGCGCTCTCCTGTTCCGACCCTGCCGCTTACCGGATACCTGTCCGCCTTTCTCCCTTCGGGAAGC
GTGGCGCTTTCTCATAGCTCACGCTGTAGGTATCTCAGTTCGGTGTAGGTCGTTCGCTCCAAGCTGGGCT
GTGTGCACGAACCCCCCGTTCAGCCCGACCGCTGCGCCTTATCCGGTAACTATCGTCTTGAGTCCAACCC
GGTAAGACACGACTTATCGCCACTGGCAGCAGCCACTGGTAACAGGATTAGCAGAGCGAGGTATGTAGGC
GGTGCTACAGAGTTCTTGAAGTGGTGGCCTAACTACGGCTACACTAGAAGGACAGTATTTGGTATCTGCG
CTCTGCTGAAGCCAGTTACCTTCGGAAAAAGAGTTGGTAGCTCTTGATCCGGCAAACAAACCACCGCTGG
TAGCGGTGGTTTTTTTGTTTGCAAGCAGCAGATTACGCGCAGAAAAAAAGGATTTCAAGAAGATCCTTTG
ATCTTTTCTACGGGGTCTGACGCTCAGTGGAACGAAAACTCACGTTAAGGGATTTTGGTCATGAGATTAT
CAAAAAGGATCTTCACCTAGATCCTTTTATAGTCCGGAATCGTCACACAAAAAACCAACACACAGATGTA
ATGAAAATAAAGATATTTTATTGCGGCCATCGTGATGGCTAGAGTTTAGCCCTCCCACACATAACCAGAG
GGCAGCAATTCACGAATCCCAACTGCCGTCGGCTGTCCATCACTGTCCTTCACTATGGCTTTGATCCCAG
GATGCAGATCGAGAAGCACCTGTCGGCACCGTCCGCAGGGGCTCAAGATGCCCCTGTTCTCATTTCCGAT
CGCGACGATACAAGTCAGGTTGCCAGCTGCCGCAGCAGCAGCAGTGCCCAGCACCACGAGTTCTGCACAA
GGTCCCCCAGTAAAATGATATACATTGACACCAGTGAAGATGCGGCCGTCGCTAGAGAGAGCTGCGCTGG
CGACGCTGTAGTCTTCAGAGATGGGGATGCTGTTGATTGTAGCCGTTGCTCTTTCAATGAGGGTGGATTC
TTCTTGAGACAAAGGCTTGGCCATGGTGGCGCTAGTGTCAGAAGAATCGAGCTTTTTGCAAAAGCCTAGG
CCTCCAAAAAAGCCTCCTCACTACTTCTGGAATAGCTCAGAGGCCGAGGCGGCCTCGGCCTCTGCATAAA
TAAAAAAAATTAGTCAGCCATGGGGCGGAGAATGGGCGGAACTGGGCGGAGTTAGGGGCGGGATGGGCGG
AGTTAGGGGCGGGACTATGGTTGCTGACTAATTGAGATGCATGCTTTGCATACTTCTGCCTGCTGGGGAG
CCTGGGGACTTTCCACACCTGGTTGCTGACTAATTGAGATGCATGCTTTGCATACTTCTGCCTGCTGGGG
AGCCTGGGGACTTTCCACACCCTAACTGACACACATTCCACAGCTGGTTCTTTCCGCCTCAGAAGGTACC
TAACCAAGTTCCTCTTTCAGAGGTTATTTCAGGCCATGGTGCTGCGC
Features (pLannotate 1.2.2; 23 found; start..end, strand, type, name):
     24..105     -  polyA_signal   SV40 poly(A) signal: SV40 polyadenylation signal
    128..211     -  CDS            large T antigen (fragment): large T antigen from SV40 (simian virus 40)
    267..299     -  misc_feature   MCS (fragment): pUC18/19 multiple cloning site
    308..874     -  CDS            K-Ras (G12V): human oncoprotein generated by the G12V mutation in the small GTPase K-Ras
    932..1405    -  CDS            Nluc (fragment): NanoLuc® luciferase human codon-optimized
   1444..1462    -  promoter       SP6 promoter: promoter for bacteriophage SP6 RNA polymerase
   1488..1510    -  promoter       minimal CMV promoter (fragment): human cytomegalovirus (CMV) immediate early promoter
   1520..1885    +  enhancer       CMV enhancer: human cytomegalovirus immediate early enhancer
   1887..2086    +  promoter       CMV promoter: human cytomegalovirus (CMV) immediate early promoter
   2225..2357    +  intron         chimeric intron: chimera between introns from human β-globin and immunoglobulin heavy chain genes
   2401..2419    +  promoter       T7 promoter: promoter for bacteriophage T7 RNA polymerase
   2511..2777    +  CDS            RAF1 (fragment): RAF1_HUMAN - Also known as RAF. Experimental evidence at protein level: Swiss-Prot protein existence level 1. Serine/threonine-protein kinase that acts as a regulatory link between the membrane-associated Ras GTPases and the MAPK/ERK cascade, and this critical regulatory link functions as a switch determining cell fate decisions including proliferation, differentiation, apoptosis, survival and oncogenic transformation. RAF1 activation initiates a mitogen-activated protein kinase (MAPK) cascade that comprises a sequential phosphorylation of the dual-specific MAPK kinases (MAP2K1/MEK1 and MAP2K2
   2783..2838    +  misc_feature   MCS: pUC18/19 multiple cloning site
   2845..2894    +  CDS            SET1 (fragment): solubility-enhancement tag derived from T7 phage gene 10B
   2920..3041    -  polyA_signal   SV40 poly(A) signal: SV40 polyadenylation signal
   3064..3132    -  CDS            large T antigen (fragment): large T antigen from SV40 (simian virus 40)
   3156..3189    +  protein_bind   loxP: Cre-mediated recombination occurs in the 8-bp core sequence (GCATACAT). Cre recombinase
   3199..3246    +  promoter       EM7 promoter: synthetic bacterial promoter&nbsp
   3278..4069    +  CDS            neo: KKA2_KLEPN - Also known as kan, nptII. Experimental evidence at protein level: Swiss-Prot protein existence level 1. Resistance to kanamycin, neomycin, paromomycin, ribostamycin, butirosin and gentamicin B. From Klebsiella pneumoniae.
   4230..4818    -  rep_origin     ori: high-copy-number ColE1/pMB1/pBR322/pUC origin of replication
   4944..4992    -  polyA_signal   poly(A) signal: synthetic polyadenylation signal
   5016..5414    -  CDS            BSD: blasticidin S deaminase; Aspergillus terreus BSD; confers resistance to blasticidin
   5445..5802    -  promoter       SV40 promoter: SV40 enhancer and early promoter
