[The description below was written by a language model from this plasmid's Addgene catalogue record and pLannotate feature annotations shown in this document.]
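Description:
LgBiT-KRAS(G12V)_SmBiT-CRAF-RBD Bidirectional Vector is a 5.9 kb mammalian expression plasmid assembled from two Flexi-type NanoBiT backbones (a SmBiT CMV-Blast vector and a LgBiT CMV-Hyg vector). It is maintained in E. coli at high copy through a ColE1/pUC-type origin and selected with kanamycin by way of an EM7-driven neo (nptII) gene, which is preceded by a single loxP site. For selection in mammalian cells it carries a blasticidin S deaminase cassette driven by the SV40 enhancer/early promoter and terminated by a synthetic poly(A) signal.

The payload consists of two divergent transcription units that share a central CMV enhancer. On one side, the enhancer and full CMV promoter, followed by a chimeric intron and a T7 promoter, drive a fragment of human RAF1 corresponding to the Ras-binding domain of CRAF. The record lists this as carrying an N-terminal SmBiT tag, although the short peptide is not annotated separately in the feature table. On the opposite strand, a minimal CMV promoter fragment and an SP6 promoter precede a NanoLuc fragment, consistent with LgBiT, fused upstream of human KRAS bearing the oncogenic G12V mutation. Each unit ends in an SV40 poly(A) signal. The catalogue entry for the KRAS insert lists both SmBiT and LgBiT as tags, but the plasmid name and feature layout point to LgBiT on KRAS and SmBiT on the RBD.

Co-expressing both partners from one plasmid allows the association of active KRAS(G12V) with the CRAF RBD to bring the two NanoLuc fragments together and restore luciferase activity. This provides a luminescent readout of the RAS–RAF interaction in live cells, for example to assess compounds that disrupt it.
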