Addgene plasmid #237067: LgBiT-KRAS(G12V)_SmBiT-CRAF-RBD Bidirectional Vector
Purpose: Express LgBiT-KRAS(G12V)_SmBiT-CRAF-RBD Fusion Protein in Mammalian Cells under a CMV promoter
Depositing lab: Promega Corporation.
Backbone
  Vector backbone: pFN218K SmBiT CMV-Blast Flexi Vector and pFC219K LgBiT CMV-HygFlexi Vector
  Vector type: Mammalian Expression
  Selectable markers: Blasticidin
Growth in bacteria
  Bacterial resistance: Kanamycin, 50 μg/mL
  Growth temperature: 37°C
  Growth strain: DH5alpha
  Copy number: High Copy
Gene/Insert 1
  Gene/Insert name: KRAS
  Species: H. sapiens (human)
  Mutation: G12V
  Entrez Gene: KRAS (a.k.a. 'C-K-RAS, C-K-RAS, CFC2, K-RAS2A, K-RAS2B, K-RAS4A, K-RAS4B, K-Ras, K-Ras 2, KI-RAS, KRAS1, KRAS2, NS, NS3, OES, RALD, RASK2, c-Ki-ras, c-Ki-ras2)
  Promoter: CMV
  Tag / fusion protein: SmBiT (N terminal on backbone); LgBiT (N terminal on backbone)
  Cloning method: Other
Gene/Insert 2
  Gene/Insert name: cRAF(RBD)
  Species: H. sapiens (human)
  Entrez Gene: RAF1 (a.k.a. CMD1NN, CRAF, NS5, Raf-1, c-Raf)
  Tag / fusion protein: SmBiT (N terminal on backbone)
Terms and licenses: Academic/Nonprofit Terms; Industry Terms
How to cite: LgBiT-KRAS(G12V)_SmBiT-CRAF-RBD Bidirectional Vector was a gift from Promega Corporation (Addgene plasmid # 237067 ; http://n2t.net/addgene:237067 ; RRID:Addgene_237067)
